Addgene plasmid #124857: pAAV-FLEX-SaCas9-U6-sgGabrg2
Purpose: Mutagenesis of Gabrg2
Depositing lab: Larry Zweifel. Depositing organization: University of Washington. Publication: Conditional Single Vector CRISPR/SaCas9 Viruses for Efficient Mutagenesis in the Adult Mouse Nervous System. Hunker AC, Soden ME, Krayushkina D, Heymann G, Awatramani R, Zweifel LS. Cell Rep. 2020 Mar 24;30(12):4303-4316.e6. doi: 10.1016/j.celrep.2020.02.092. PubMed 32209486.
Backbone
  Vector backbone: pX601
  Vector type: Mouse Targeting, AAV, CRISPR
Growth in bacteria
  Bacterial resistance: Ampicillin, 100 μg/mL
  Growth temperature: 37°C
  Growth strain: NEB Stable
  Copy number: High Copy
Gene/Insert
  Gene/Insert name: Gabrg2
  gRNA/shRNA sequence: TGGGTAGAGCGATAGCAGGAG
  Species: M. musculus (mouse)
  Entrez Gene: Gabrg2 (a.k.a. GABAA-R, Gabrg-2, gamma2)
  Cloning method: Restriction Enzyme; 5′ cloning site Unknown (unknown if destroyed); 3′ cloning site Unknown (unknown if destroyed)
Terms and licenses: Academic/Nonprofit Terms; Industry Terms: Not Available to Industry
How to cite: pAAV-FLEX-SaCas9-U6-sgGabrg2 was a gift from Larry Zweifel (Addgene plasmid # 124857 ; http://n2t.net/addgene:124857 ; RRID:Addgene_124857)
