[The description below was written by a language model from this plasmid's Addgene catalogue record and pLannotate feature annotations shown in this document.]
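Description:
pAAV-FLEX-SaCas9-U6-sgGabrg2 is a single-vector AAV transfer plasmid built on the pX601 backbone for Cre-dependent CRISPR mutagenesis of the mouse Gabrg2 gene, which encodes the gamma2 subunit of the GABA-A receptor. It is propagated in bacteria as a high-copy plasmid through a ColE1/pUC-type origin and selected with ampicillin via the β-lactamase gene. An f1 origin is also present in the backbone. The payload lies between AAV2 inverted terminal repeats, which allow it to be packaged into recombinant AAV particles. The 3′ ITR is annotated in full, whereas only short fragments of the 5′ ITR were detected in the sequenced record.

Within the ITRs, a CMV enhancer/promoter sits upstream of a FLEX (double-floxed inverted) cassette. The Staphylococcus aureus Cas9 coding sequence, fused to a nucleoplasmin nuclear localization signal and a 3xHA epitope tag, is placed in the antisense orientation and bracketed by paired lox2272 and loxP sites arranged in opposing orientations. Without Cre, the nuclease cannot be expressed. In Cre-expressing cells, recombination at the incompatible lox pairs inverts the cassette and locks it in the sense orientation, allowing CMV-driven transcription that terminates at a bovine growth hormone polyadenylation signal. Downstream, a human U6 RNA polymerase III promoter constitutively drives the Gabrg2-targeting guide fused to the SaCas9 gRNA scaffold. The compact SaCas9 lets nuclease and guide fit in one AAV genome, so a single virus delivered to Cre driver mice can disrupt Gabrg2 in genetically defined cell types. The associated publication applies this approach in the adult mouse nervous system.
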