Features (pLannotate 1.2.2; 26 found; start..end, strand, type, name):
     12..39      +  repeat_region  AAV2 ITR (fragment): inverted terminal repeat of adeno-associated virus serotype 2 inverted
     68..95      +  repeat_region  AAV2 ITR (fragment): inverted terminal repeat of adeno-associated virus serotype 2 inverted
    154..533     +  enhancer       CMV enhancer: human cytomegalovirus immediate early enhancer
    534..737     +  promoter       CMV promoter: human cytomegalovirus (CMV) immediate early promoter
    774..807     +  protein_bind   lox2272: Cre-mediated recombination occurs in the 8-bp core sequence (GGATACTT). lox2272 sites are compatible with each other, but incompatible with loxP or loxN sites (Lee and Saito, 1988). Cre recombinase
    808..857     -  intron         β-globin intron (fragment): internally truncated intron from human β-globin
    858..891     +  protein_bind   loxP: Cre-mediated recombination occurs in the 8-bp core sequence (GCATACAT). Cre recombinase
    901..929     -  CDS            3xHA (fragment): three tandem HA epitope tags
    940..956     -  CDS            3xHA (fragment): three tandem HA epitope tags
    967..983     -  CDS            3xHA (fragment): three tandem HA epitope tags
    990..1037    -  CDS            nucleoplasmin NLS: bipartite nuclear localization signal from nucleoplasmin
   1038..4193    -  CDS            cas9: CAS9_STAAU - Experimental evidence at protein level: Swiss-Prot protein existence level 1. CRISPR (clustered regularly interspaced short palindromic repeat) is an adaptive immune system that provides protection against mobile genetic elements (viruses, transposable elements and conjugative plasmids). CRISPR clusters contain spacers, sequences complementary to antecedent mobile elements, and target invading nucleic acids. CRISPR clusters are transcribed and processed into CRISPR RNA (crRNA). In type II CRISPR systems correct processing of pre-crRNA requires a trans- encoded small RNA (tracrRNA)
   4270..4303    -  protein_bind   lox2272: Cre-mediated recombination occurs in the 8-bp core sequence (GGATACTT). lox2272 sites are compatible with each other, but incompatible with loxP or loxN sites (Lee and Saito, 1988). Cre recombinase
   4304..4353    -  intron         β-globin intron (fragment): internally truncated intron from human β-globin
   4354..4387    -  protein_bind   loxP: Cre-mediated recombination occurs in the 8-bp core sequence (GCATACAT). Cre recombinase
   4418..4529    +  polyA_signal   bGH poly(A) signal: bovine growth hormone polyadenylation signal
   4632..4872    +  promoter       U6 promoter: RNA polymerase III promoter for human U6 snRNA
   4903..4978    +  misc_RNA       Sa gRNA scaffold: guide RNA scaffold for the Staphylococcus aureus CRISPR/Cas9 system
   4992..5132    +  repeat_region  AAV2 ITR: inverted terminal repeat of adeno-associated virus serotype 2 inverted
   5137..5188    -  misc_feature   bom (fragment): basis of mobility region from pBR322
   5207..5662    +  rep_origin     f1 ori (sequence partly withheld): f1 bacteriophage origin of replication; arrow indicates direction of (+) strand synthesis
   5663..5712    -  misc_feature   bom (fragment): basis of mobility region from pBR322
   5814..5849    -  CDS            rop (fragment): Rop protein, which maintains plasmids at low copy number; rop
   5944..6048    +  promoter       AmpR promoter: bla
   6049..6909    +  CDS            AmpR: β-lactamase; bla; confers resistance to ampicillin, carbenicillin, and related antibiotics
   7080..7668    +  rep_origin     ori: high-copy-number ColE1/pMB1/pBR322/pUC origin of replication
>Addgene plasmid #124857 | pAAV-FLEX-SaCas9-U6-sgGabrg2 | addgene full sequence | sequence record 243618 | Addgene NGS Result
CCTGCAGGCAGCTGCGCGCTCGCTCGCTCACTGAGGCCGCCCGGGCGTCGGGCGACCTTTGGTCGCCCGG
CCTCAGTGAGCGAGCGAGCGCGCAGAGAGGGAGTGGCCAACTCCATCACTAGGGGTTCCTGCGGCCTCTA
GACTCGAGGCGTTGACATTGATTATTGACTAGTTATTAATAGTAATCAATTACGGGGTCATTAGTTCATA
GCCCATATATGGAGTTCCGCGTTACATAACTTACGGTAAATGGCCCGCCTGGCTGACCGCCCAACGACCC
CCGCCCATTGACGTCAATAATGACGTATGTTCCCATAGTAACGCCAATAGGGACTTTCCATTGACGTCAA
TGGGTGGAGTATTTACGGTAAACTGCCCACTTGGCAGTACATCAAGTGTATCATATGCCAAGTACGCCCC
CTATTGACGTCAATGACGGTAAATGGCCCGCCTGGCATTATGCCCAGTACATGACCTTATGGGACTTTCC
TACTTGGCAGTACATCTACGTATTAGTCATCGCTATTACCATGGTGATGCGGTTTTGGCAGTACATCAAT
GGGCGTGGATAGCGGTTTGACTCACGGGGATTTCCAAGTCTCCACCCCATTGACGTCAATGGGAGTTTGT
TTTGGCACCAAAATCAACGGGACTTTCCAAAATGTCGTAACAACTCCGCCCCATTGACGCAAATGGGCGG
TAGGCGTGTACGGTGGGAGGTCTATATAAGCAGAGCTCTCTGGCTAACTACCGGTGCTAGCGTCGACTCC
GGAATAACTTCGTATAGGATACTTTATACGAAGTTATGCAGAATGGTAGCTGGATTGTAGCTGCTATTAG
CAATATGAAACCTCTTAATAACTTCGTATAGCATACATTATACGAAGTTATGGCGCGCCTTAAGCGTAAT
CTGGAACATCGTATGGGTAAGCGTAATCTGGAACATCGTATGGGTAAGCGTAATCTGGAACATCGTATGG
GTAGGATCCCTTTTTCTTTTTTGCCTGGCCGGCCTTTTTCGTGGCCGCCGGCCTTTTGCCCTTTTTGATG
ATCTGAGGGTGCTTCTTAGATTTCACTTCATACAGGTTGCCCAGAATGTCTGTGCTGTACTTCTTAATGC
TCTGGGTCTTGGAGGCGATTGTCTTAATGATCCTGGGGGGCCTCTTGTCGTTCATGTTTTCCAGGTACTC
GCGGTAGGTGATGTCGATCATGTTCACTTCGATCCGGTTCAGCAGGTCGTTGTTCACGCCGATCACTCTA
TACAGCTCGCCGTTGATCTTGATCAGATCGTTGTTGTAGAAGGAGGCGATAAACTCGGCCTGGTTGCTGA
TCTTCTTCAGCTTCTTAGCTTCCTCATAGCACTTGCTATTCACTTCGTAGTAGTTTTCTTTTTTGATCAC
ATCCAGATTCTTCACGGTCACGAACTTGTACACGCCATTGTCCAGGTACACGTCGAATCTGTAGGGCTTC
AGGGACAGCTTCACGACCTTGTTTCTGCTGTTGGGGTAGTCGTCGGTGATGTCCAGATGGGCGTTCAGTT
TGTTGCCGTAATACTTAATCTTCTTGATCACGGGGCCGTTGTCCTTTTTGGAGTACTTGGTCAGGTAGTT
CCCGGTTTCCTCGTAGTACTTGTACAGGGGATTCTTCTCGTCGCCGTACTGTTCCATAATCAGCTTCAGT
TTCTGGTAGGTCTGGGGGTCGTGGTGGTACATCAGCAGCTTTTCGGGGCTCTTGTTGATCAGCTTTTTCA
GCTTGTCATTGTCCTTGTCGTACAGGCCGTTCAGATTGTTCACGATCAGGGTGTTGCCCTTGTCGTCCTT
CCGGGTGGAGTACAGGGTGTCGTTAATCAGCTCTCTATTAGGCTTCTTGTCCACCCGGTGGCTGTACTTG
TAGTCCTTGAAGTCCTTAATGTGCTTGATCTGGTGGGGGGTGATGAAGATCTCTTTGTACTCCTGCTCGG
TTTCGATCTCGGGCATGCTCTCGGCCTGCTTTTCCTCGAACATCTGGTTTTCCATCACTTTTTTGGCCTT
GTCCAGTTTCTTCCACTCTTTGAAGATGAAATCGGCGTTGGCAATGATCAGGGCGTCCTCGGCGTGGTGC
TTGTACCCCTTGTTCCGCTCTTTCTTAAACTTCCACTTCCGCCGCAGAAAGCTGGTGAAGCCGCCATTGA
TGGACTTCACTTTCACGTCCAGGTTGTTCACTCTGAAGTAGCTCCGCAGCAGGTTCATCAGGCCTCTGGT
GGCGTATCTGGTATCCACCAGGTTCCGGTTGATGAAGTCTTTCTGCACGGAGAACCTGTTGATGTCCCGT
TCTTCCAGCAGATACTCTTTCTTGGTCTTGCTGATTCTGCCCTTGCCCTTGGCCAGATTCAGGATGTGCT
TCTTGAAGGTTTCGTAGCTGATCTTGCTGTCGCTGCTGCTCAGGTACTGGAATGGGGTCCGGTTGCCCTT
CTTGCTGTTTTCTTCCTGCTTCACGAGCACCTTGTTGTTGAAGCTGTTGTCGAAGGACACGCTTCTGGGG
ATGATGTGGTCCACCTCATAGTTGAAGGGGTTGTTCAGCAGATCTTCCAGAGGGATGGCTTCCAGGCTGT
ACAGGCACTTGCCTTCCTGCATGTCGTGCAGCTTGATCTTCTCGATCAGGTACTTGGCGTTCTCTTTGCC
GGTGGTCCGGATGATTTCCTCGATCCGCTCGTTGGTCTGCCGGTTCCGCTTCTGCATCTCGTTGATCATT
TTCTGGGCGTCCTTGGAGTTCTTCTCGCGGGCCAGCTCGATAATGATGTCGTTGGGCAGGCCGTACTTCT
TGATGATGGCGTTGATCACTTTGATGCTCTGGATGAAGCTTCTCTTCACGACGGGGCTCAGGATGAAGTC
GTCCACCAGGGTGGTGGGGATCTCTTTCTGCTGGGACAGGTCCACCTTCTTGGGCACCAGCTTCAGCCGG
TTGAAGATAGCGATCTGGTTGTCGTTGGTGTGCCACAGCTCGTCCAGGATCAGGTTGATGGCCTTCAGGC
TCAGGTTGTGGGTGCCGGTATAGCCCTTCAGATTAGAGATCTGCTCGATCTCTTCCTGGGTCAGCTCGGA
GTTCAGATTGGTCAGTTCTTCCTGGATGTCCTCGCTGCTCTGGTAGATGGTCAGGATCTTGGCAATCTGA
TCCAGCAGCTCGGCGTTCTCAATAATCTCTTTCCGGGCGGTAATGTCCTTGATGTCGTGGTACACCTTCA
GGTTGGTGAACTCGGGCTTGCCGGTGCTGGTCACTCTGTAGCCCTTAATATCCTCTTCGTTCACGAGGAT
TTCTTTGGCGATCTGCTTCAGGGTGGGCTTCTTCTTCTGCTTGAACACGTTCTCGATGATCTGGAACTTC
TCGTAATATTCCAGCTTCTCGTTCTCGTCCCTGGTGATCACGAGATTGTTCAGGTCGTTCAGGGCGTTGT
ACAGGTCGGCGTTGTAGGCGTACTTCACGCTCCGCAGTTCCTCGGGGAAGTAGGTGCAGTGGCCCATCAG
CATCTCGTACCATTCTTTGATGTCCTTCCAGCCGAAGGGGCTGCCCTCGCCAGGTCCCTCATAGTAGGTC
CGCCGGGTTTCCAGCAGGTCGATGTAGGTGTCGATGAAGCTCTGGTCCAGCTGGTGGTAGGCCTTCTGCA
CCTTCAGCAGCTGTTTGGCTTCTTTCACGTAGTCGCTGGTCTTGAATCTGTTGATGCTGCCCCGCACTTC
GCCGTCTTTCTTCAGCCGTTCCAGCTGCAGTTCGGCCACGTATTTCTCTTCCAGGGCCTTGCTGTTCCGG
CTGATCTGCTCTTTGGTGGACAGCTCGTTGCCGGTGTCCTCTTCCACCTCGTTCACGTTGTGCACGCCTC
TTCTCTTGGCCAGGTGCAGCAGGGCGGCAGAGAACTCTTCCTCGCTCAGCTTCTGGCTCAGGCCCTTCAC
TCTGGCCTCGTAGGGGTTGATGCCGCTCAGCTCGCTGTGGTCGGTCAGCAGGTTGTAGTCGAACAGCAGC
TTCTTCACTCTCTGGATTCTATGCCGCCTCCGCCGCTTCAGCCTTCTGGCGCCTCTCTTGCTCCGCCTGC
CCTCGTTGTTTTCCACGTTGGCCTCTTTGAACAGCCGCACGCCGGCATCGATCACGTCCCGTGTCTCGTA
GTCGATGATGCCGTAGCCCACGCTGGTGATGCCGATGTCCAGGCCCAGGATGTAGTTCCGCTTGGCTGCT
GGGACTCCGTGGATACCGACCTTCCGCTTCTTCTTTGGGGCCATGCGGCCGCTGCAGACCGGTGCTAGCA
TAACTTCGTATAAAGTATCCTATACGAAGTTATTTGCCTTAACCCAGAAATTATCACTGTTATTCTTTAG
AATGGTGCAAAGAATAACTTCGTATAATGTATGCTATACGAAGTTATGAATTCCTAGAGCTCGCTGATCA
GCCTCGACTGTGCCTTCTAGTTGCCAGCCATCTGTTGTTTGCCCCTCCCCCGTGCCTTCCTTGACCCTGG
AAGGTGCCACTCCCACTGTCCTTTCCTAATAAAATGAGGAAATTGCATCGCATTGTCTGAGTAGGTGTCA
TTCTATTCTGGGGGGTGGGGTGGGGCAGGACAGCAAGGGGGAGGATTGGGAAGAGAATAGCAGGCATGCT
GGGGAGGTACCGAGGGCCTATTTCCCATGATTCCTTCATATTTGCATATACGATACAAGGCTGTTAGAGA
GATAATTGGAATTAATTTGACTGTAAACACAAAGATATTAGTACAAAATACGTGACGTAGAAAGTAATAA
TTTCTTGGGTAGTTTGCAGTTTTAAAATTATGTTTTAAAATGGACTATCATATGCTTACCGTAACTTGAA
AGTATTTCGATTTCTTGGCTTTATATATCTTGTGGAAAGGACGAAACACCGTGGGTAGAGCGATAGCAGG
AGGTTTTAGTACTCTGGAAACAGAATCTACTAAAACAAGGCAAAATGCCGTGTTTATCTCGTCAACTTGT
TGGCGAGATTTTTGCGGCCGCAGGAACCCCTAGTGATGGAGTTGGCCACTCCCTCTCTGCGCGCTCGCTC
GCTCACTGAGGCCGGGCGACCAAAGGTCGCCCGACGCCCGGGCTTTGCCCGGGCGGCCTCAGTGAGCGAG
CGAGCGCGCAGCTGCCTGCAGGGGCGCCTGATGCGGTATTTTCTCCTTACGCATCTGTGCGGTATTTCAC
ACCGCATA
[95 nt withheld, positions 5189-5283]
T
[46 nt withheld, positions 5285-5330]
C
[141 nt withheld, positions 5332-5472]
CCTTTGACGTTGGAGTCCACGTTCTTT
[37 nt withheld, positions 5500-5536]
ACTCTATCTCGGGCTATTCTTTTGATTTATAAGGGATTTTGCCGATTTCGGTCTATTGGTTAAAAAATGA
GCTGATTTAACAAAAATTTAACGCGAATTTTAACAAAATATTAACGTTTACAATTTTATGGTGCACTCTC
AGTACAATCTGCTCTGATGCCGCATAGTTAAGCCAGCCCCGACACCCGCCAACACCCGCTGACGCGCCCT
GACGGGCTTGTCTGCTCCCGGCATCCGCTTACAGACAAGCTGTGACCGTCTCCGGGAGCTGCATGTGTCA
GAGGTTTTCACCGTCATCACCGAAACGCGCGAGACGAAAGGGCCTCGTGATACGCCTATTTTTATAGGTT
AATGTCATGATAATAATGGTTTCTTAGACGTCAGGTGGCACTTTTCGGGGAAATGTGCGCGGAACCCCTA
TTTGTTTATTTTTCTAAATACATTCAAATATGTATCCGCTCATGAGACAATAACCCTGATAAATGCTTCA
ATAATATTGAAAAAGGAAGAGTATGAGTATTCAACATTTCCGTGTCGCCCTTATTCCCTTTTTTGCGGCA
TTTTGCCTTCCTGTTTTTGCTCACCCAGAAACGCTGGTGAAAGTAAAAGATGCTGAAGATCAGTTGGGTG
CACGAGTGGGTTACATCGAACTGGATCTCAACAGCGGTAAGATCCTTGAGAGTTTTCGCCCCGAAGAACG
TTTTCCAATGATGAGCACTTTTAAAGTTCTGCTATGTGGCGCGGTATTATCCCGTATTGACGCCGGGCAA
GAGCAACTCGGTCGCCGCATACACTATTCTCAGAATGACTTGGTTGAGTACTCACCAGTCACAGAAAAGC
ATCTTACGGATGGCATGACAGTAAGAGAATTATGCAGTGCTGCCATAACCATGAGTGATAACACTGCGGC
CAACTTACTTCTGACAACGATCGGAGGACCGAAGGAGCTAACCGCTTTTTTGCACAACATGGGGGATCAT
GTAACTCGCCTTGATCGTTGGGAACCGGAGCTGAATGAAGCCATACCAAACGACGAGCGTGACACCACGA
TGCCTGTAGCAATGGCAACAACGTTGCGCAAACTATTAACTGGCGAACTACTTACTCTAGCTTCCCGGCA
ACAATTAATAGACTGGATGGAGGCGGATAAAGTTGCAGGACCACTTCTGCGCTCGGCCCTTCCGGCTGGC
TGGTTTATTGCTGATAAATCTGGAGCCGGTGAGCGTGGAAGCCGCGGTATCATTGCAGCACTGGGGCCAG
ATGGTAAGCCCTCCCGTATCGTAGTTATCTACACGACGGGGAGTCAGGCAACTATGGATGAACGAAATAG
ACAGATCGCTGAGATAGGTGCCTCACTGATTAAGCATTGGTAACTGTCAGACCAAGTTTACTCATATATA
CTTTAGATTGATTTAAAACTTCATTTTTAATTTAAAAGGATCTAGGTGAAGATCCTTTTTGATAATCTCA
TGACCAAAATCCCTTAACGTGAGTTTTCGTTCCACTGAGCGTCAGACCCCGTAGAAAAGATCAAAGGATC
TTCTTGAGATCCTTTTTTTCTGCGCGTAATCTGCTGCTTGCAAACAAAAAAACCACCGCTACCAGCGGTG
GTTTGTTTGCCGGATCAAGAGCTACCAACTCTTTTTCCGAAGGTAACTGGCTTCAGCAGAGCGCAGATAC
CAAATACTGTTCTTCTAGTGTAGCCGTAGTTAGGCCACCACTTCAAGAACTCTGTAGCACCGCCTACATA
CCTCGCTCTGCTAATCCTGTTACCAGTGGCTGCTGCCAGTGGCGATAAGTCGTGTCTTACCGGGTTGGAC
TCAAGACGATAGTTACCGGATAAGGCGCAGCGGTCGGGCTGAACGGGGGGTTCGTGCACACAGCCCAGCT
TGGAGCGAACGACCTACACCGAACTGAGATACCTACAGCGTGAGCTATGAGAAAGCGCCACGCTTCCCGA
AGGGAGAAAGGCGGACAGGTATCCGGTAAGCGGCAGGGTCGGAACAGGAGAGCGCACGAGGGAGCTTCCA
GGGGGAAACGCCTGGTATCTTTATAGTCCTGTCGGGTTTCGCCACCTCTGACTTGAGCGTCGATTTTTGT
GATGCTCGTCAGGGGGGCGGAGCCTATGGAAAAACGCCAGCAACGCGGCCTTTTTACGGTTCCTGGCCTT
TTGCTGGCCTTTTGCTCACATGT
