>Addgene plasmid #124857 | pAAV-FLEX-SaCas9-U6-sgGabrg2 | depositor partial sequence | sequence record 238469 | U6 promoter, sgRNA insert, SaCas9 sgRNA scaffold
AAAATACGTGACGTAGAAAGTAATAATTTCTTGGGTAGTTTGCAGTTTTAAAATTATGTTTTAAAATGGA
CTATCATATGCTTACCGTAACTTGAAAGTATTTCGATTTCTTGGCTTTATATATCTTGTGGAAAGGACGA
AACACCGTGGGTAGAGCGATAGCAGGAGGTTTTAGTACTCTGGAAACAGAATCTACTAAAACAAGGCAAA
ATGCCGTGTTTATCTCGTCAACTTGTTGGCGAGA
